>Addgene plasmid #71825 | BFP dest clone | addgene full sequence | sequence record 448466 | Addgene Long-Read Sequencing Result
TTGAGATCCTTTTTTTCTGCGCGTAATCTGCTGCTTGCAAACAAAAAAACCACCGCTACCAGCGGTGGTT
TGTTTGCCGGATCAAGAGCTACCAACTCTTTTTCCGAAGGTAACTGGCTTCAGCAGAGCGCAGATACCAA
ATACTGTTCTTCTAGTGTAGCCGTAGTTAGGCCACCACTTCAAGAACTCTGTAGCACCGCCTACATACCT
CGCTCTGCTAATCCTGTTACCAGTGGCTGCTGCCAGTGGCGATAAGTCGTGTCTTACCGGGTTGGACTCA
AGACGATAGTTACCGGATAAGGCGCAGCGGTCGGGCTGAACGGGGGGTTCGTGCACACAGCCCAGCTTGG
AGCGAACGACCTACACCGAACTGAGATACCTACAGCGTGAGCTATGAGAAAGCGCCACGCTTCCCGAAGG
GAGAAAGGCGGACAGGTATCCGGTAAGCGGCAGGGTCGGAACAGGAGAGCGCACGAGGGAGCTTCCAGGG
GGAAACGCCTGGTATCTTTATAGTCCTGTCGGGTTTCGCCACCTCTGACTTGAGCGTCGATTTTTGTGAT
GCTCGTCAGGGGGGCGGAGCCTATGGAAAAACGCCAGCAACGCGGCCTTTTTACGGTTCCTGGCCTTTTG
CTGGCCTTTTGCTCACATGTTCTTTCCTGCGTTATCCCCTGATTCTGTGGATAACCGTATTACCGCCTTT
GAGTGAGCTGATACCGCTCGCCGCAGCCGAACGACCGAGCGCAGCGAGTCAGTGAGCGAGGAAGCGGAAG
AGCGCCCAATACGCAAACCGCCTCTCCCCGCGCGTTGGCCGATTCATTAATGCAGCTGGCACGACAGGTT
TCCCGACTGGAAAGCGGGCAGTGAGCGCAACGCAATTAATGTGAGTTAGCTCACTCATTAGGCACCCCAG
GCTTTACACTTTATGCTTCCGGCTCGTATGTTGTGTGGAATTGTGAGCGGATAACAATTTCACACAGGAA
ACAGCTATGACCATGATTACGCCAAGCGCGCAATTAACCCTCACTAAAGGGAACAAAAGCTGGAGCTGCA
AGCTTAATGTAGTCTTATGCAATACTCTTGTAGTCTTGCAACATGGTAACGATGAGTTAGCAACATGCCT
TACAAGGAGAGAAAAAGCACCGTGCATGCCGATTGGTGGAAGTAAGGTGGTACGATCGTGCCTTATTAGG
AAGGCAACAGACGGGTCTGACATGGATTGGACGAACCACTGAATTGCCGCATTGCAGAGATATTGTATTT
AAGTGCCTAGCTCGATACATAAACGGGTCTCTCTGGTTAGACCAGATCTGAGCCTGGGAGCTCTCTGGCT
AACTAGGGAACCCACTGCTTAAGCCTCAATAAAGCTTGCCTTGAGTGCTTCAAGTAGTGTGTGCCCGTCT
GTTGTGTGACTCTGGTAACTAGAGATCCCTCAGACCCTTTTAGTCAGTGTGGAAAATCTCTAGCAGTGGC
GCCCGAACAGGGACTTGAAAGCGAAAGGGAAACCAGAGGAGCTCTCTCGACGCAGGACTCGGCTTGCTGA
AGCGCGCACGGCAAGAGGCGAGGGGCGGCGACTGGTGAGTACGCCAAAAATTTTGACTAGCGGAGGCTAG
AAGGAGAGAGATGGGTGCGAGAGCGTCAGTATTAAGCGGGGGAGAATTAGATCGCGATGGGAAAAAATTC
GGTTAAGGCCAGGGGGAAAGAAAAAATATAAATTAAAACATATAGTATGGGCAAGCAGGGAGCTAGAACG
ATTCGCAGTTAATCCTGGCCTGTTAGAAACATCAGAAGGCTGTAGACAAATACTGGGACAGCTACAACCA
TCCCTTCAGACAGGATCAGAAGAACTTAGATCATTATATAATACAGTAGCAACCCTCTATTGTGTGCATC
AAAGGATAGAGATAAAAGACACCAAGGAAGCTTTAGACAAGATAGAGGAAGAGCAAAACAAAAGTAAGAC
CACCGCACAGCAAGCGGCCGCTGATCTTCAGACCTGGAGGAGGAGATATGAGGGACAATTGGAGAAGTGA
ATTATATAAATATAAAGTAGTAAAAATTGAACCATTAGGAGTAGCACCCACCAAGGCAAAGAGAAGAGTG
GTGCAGAGAGAAAAAAGAGCAGTGGGAATAGGAGCTTTGTTCCTTGGGTTCTTGGGAGCAGCAGGAAGCA
CTATGGGCGCAGCGTCAATGACGCTGACGGTACAGGCCAGACAATTATTGTCTGGTATAGTGCAGCAGCA
GAACAATTTGCTGAGGGCTATTGAGGCGCAACAGCATCTGTTGCAACTCACAGTCTGGGGCATCAAGCAG
CTCCAGGCAAGAATCCTGGCTGTGGAAAGATACCTAAAGGATCAACAGCTCCTGGGGATTTGGGGTTGCT
CTGGAAAACTCATTTGCACCACTGCTGTGCCTTGGAATGCTAGTTGGAGTAATAAATCTCTGGAACAGAT
TTGGAATCACACGACCTGGATGGAGTGGGACAGAGAAATTAACAATTACACAAGCTTAATACACTCCTTA
ATTGAAGAATCGCAAAACCAGCAAGAAAAGAATGAACAAGAATTATTGGAATTAGATAAATGGGCAAGTT
TGTGGAATTGGTTTAACATAACAAATTGGCTGTGGTATATAAAATTATTCATAATGATAGTAGGAGGCTT
GGTAGGTTTAAGAATAGTTTTTGCTGTACTTTCTATAGTGAATAGAGTTAGGCAGGGATATTCACCATTA
TCGTTTCAGACCCACCTCCCAACCCCGAGGGGACCCGACAGGCCCGAAGGAATAGAAGAAGAAGGTGGAG
AGAGAGACAGAGACAGATCCATTCGATTAGTGAACGGATCTCGACGGTATCGGTTAACTTTTAAAAGAAA
AGGGGGGATTGGGGGGTACAGTGCAGGGGAAAGAATAGTAGACATAATAGCAACAGACATACAAACTAAA
GAATTACAAAAACAAATTACAAAATTCAAAATTTTATCGTCCAGTGTGGTGGAATTCTGCAGATATCAAC
AAGTTTGTACAAAAAAGCAGGCTCCACCATGGGAACCGACATTGATTATTGACTAGGCTTTTGCAAAAAG
CTTTGCAAAGATGGATAAAGTTTTAAACAGAGAGGAATCTTTGCAGCTAATGGACCTTCTAGGTCTTGAA
AGGAGTGGGAATTGGCTCCGGTGCCCGTCAGTGGGCAGAGCGCACATCGCCCACAGTCCCCGAGAAGTTG
GGGGGAGGGGTCGGCAATTGAACCGGTGCCTAGAGAAGGTGGCGCGGGGTAAACTGGGAAAGTGATGTCG
TGTACTGGCTCCGCCTTTTTCCCGAGGGTGGGGGAGAACCGTATATAAGTGCAGTAGTCGCCGTGAACGT
TCTTTTTCGCAACGGGTTTGCCGCCAGAACACAGGTAAGTGCCGTGTGTGGTTCCCGCGGGCCTGGCCTC
TTTACGGGTTATGGCCCTTGCGTGCCTTGAATTACTTCCACCTGGCTGCAGTACGTGATTCTTGATCCCG
AGCTTCGGGTTGGAAGTGGGTGGGAGAGTTCGAGGCCTTGCGCTTAAGGAGCCCCTTCGCCTCGTGCTTG
AGTTGAGGCCTGGCCTGGGCGCTGGGGCCGCCGCGTGCGAATCTGGTGGCACCTTCGCGCCTGTCTCGCT
GCTTTCGATAAGTCTCTAGCCATTTAAAATTTTTGATGACCTGCTGCGACGCTTTTTTTCTGGCAAGATA
GTCTTGTAAATGCGGGCCAAGATCTGCACACTGGTATTTCGGTTTTTGGGGCCGCGGGCGGCGACGGGGC
CCGTGCGTCCCAGCGCACATGTTCGGCGAGGCGGGGCCTGCGAGCGCGGCCACCGAGAATCGGACGGGGG
TAGTCTCAAGCTGGCCGGCCTGCTCTGGTGCCTGGCCTCGCGCCGCCGTGTATCGCCCCGCCCTGGGCGG
CAAGGCTGGCCCGGTCGGCACCAGTTGCGTGAGCGGAAAGATGGCCGCTTCCCGGCCCTGCTGCAGGGAG
CTCAAAATGGAGGACGCGGCGCTCGGGAGAGCGGGCGGGTGAGTCACCCACACAAAGGAAAAGGGCCTTT
CCGTCCTCAGCCGTCGCTTCATGTGACTCCACGGAGTACCGGGCGCCGTCCAGGCACCTCGATTAGTTCT
CGAGCTTTTGGAGTACGTCGTCTTTAGGTTGGGGGGAGGGGTTTTATGCGATGGAGTTTCCCCACACTGA
GTGGGTGGAGACTGAAGTTAGGCCAGCTTGGCACTTGATGTAATTCTCCTTGGAATTTGCCCTTTTTGAG
TTTGGATCTTGGTTCATTCTCAAGCCTCAGACAGTGGTTCAAAGTTTTTTTCTTCCATTTCAGGTGTCGT
GAGGAATTAGCTTGGTACTAATACGACTCACTATAGGGAGACCCAAGCTGGCTAGGTAAGCTTGGTACCG
AGCTCGGATCCGGTACCGCCACCATGGTGAGCAAGGGCGAGGAGCTGTTCACCGGGGTGGTGCCCATCCT
GGTCGAGCTGGACGGCGACGTAAACGGCCACAAGTTCAGCGTGTCCGGCGAGGGCGAGGGCGATGCCACC
TACGGCAAGCTGACCCTGAAGTTCATCTGCACCACCGGCAAGCTGCCGGTGCCCTGGCCCACCCTCGTGA
CCACCCTGACCCATGGCGTGCAGTGCTTCAGCCGCTACCCCGACCACATGAAGCAGCACGACTTCTTCAA
GTCCGCCATGCCCGAAGGCTACGTCCAGGAGCGCACCATCTTCTTCAAGGACGACGGCAACTACAAGACC
CGCGCCGAGGTGAAGTTCGAGGGCGACACCCTGGTGAACCGCATCGAGCTGAAGGGCATCGACTTCAAGG
AGGACGGCAACATCCTGGGGCACAAGCTGGAGTACAACTACAACAGCCACAACGTCTATATCATGGCCGA
CAAGCAGAAGAACGGCATCAAGGTGAACTTCAAGATCCGCCACAACATCGAGGACGGCAGCGTGCAGCTC
GCCGACCACTACCAGCAGAACACCCCCATCGGCGACGGCCCCGTGCTGCTGCCCGACAACCACTACCTGA
GCACCCAGTCCAAGCTGAGCAAAGACCCCAACGAGAAGCGCGATCACATGGTCCTGCTGGAGTTCGTGAC
CGCCGCCGGGATCACTCTCGGCATGGACGAGCTGTACAAGTAACTCGAGATATCTAGACCCAGCTTTCTT
GTACAAAGTTGGCATTATAAGAAAGCATTGCTTATCAATTTGTTGCAACGAACAGGTCACTATCAGTCAA
AATAAAATCATTATTTGCCATCCAGCTGCAGCTCTGGCCCGTGTCTCAAAATCTCTGATGTTACATTGCA
CAAGATAAAAATATATCATCATGAACAATAAAACTGTCTGCTTACATAAACAGTAATACAAGGGGTGTTA
TGAGCCATATTCAACGGGAAACGTCGAGGCCGCGATTAAATTCCAACATGGATGCTGATTTATATGGGTA
TAAATGGGCTCGCGATAATGTCGGGCAATCAGGTGCGACAATCTATCGCTTGTATGGGAAGCCCGATGCG
CCAGAGTTGTTTCTGAAACATGGCAAAGGTAGCGTTGCCAATGATGTTACAGATGAGATGGTCAGACTAA
ACTGGCTGACGGAATTTATGCCTCTTCCGACCATCAAGCATTTTATCCGTACTCCTGATGATGCATGGTT
ACTCACCACTGCGATCCCCGGAAAAACAGCATTCCAGGTATTAGAAGAATATCCTGATTCAGGTGAAAAT
ATTGTTGATGCGCTGGCAGTGTCCCTGCGCCGGTTGCATTCGATTCCTGTTTGTAATTGTCCTTTTAACA
GCGATCGCGTATTTCGTCTCGCTCAGGCGCAATCACGAATGAATAACGGTTTGGTTGATGCGAGTGATTT
TGATGACGAGCGTAATGGCTGGCCTGTTGAACAAGTCTGGAAAGAAATGCATAAACTTTTGCCATTCTCA
CCGGATTCAGTCGTCACTCATGGTGATTTCTCACTTGATAACCTTATTTTTGACGAGGGGAAATTAATAG
GTTGTATTGATGTTGGACGAGTCGGAATCGCAGACCGATACCAGGATCTTGCCATCCTATGGAACTGCCT
CGGTGAGTTTTCTCCTTCATTACAGAAACGGCTTTTTCAAAAATATGGTATTGATAATCCTGATATGAAT
AAATTGCAGTTTCATTTGATGCTCGATGAGTTTTTCTAATCAGAATTGGTTAATTGGTTGTAACATTATT
CAGATTGGGCCCCGTTCCACTGAGCGTCAGACCCCGTAGAAAAGATCAAAGGATCTTCTTGAGATCCTTT
TTTTCTGCGCGTAATCTGCTGCTTGCAAACAAAAAAACCACCGCTACCAGCGGTGGTTTGTTTGCCGGAT
CAAGAGCTACCAACTCTTTTTCCGAAGGTAACTGGCTTCAGCAGAGCGCAGATACCAAATACTGTTCTTC
TAGTGTAGCCGTAGTTAGGCCACCACTTCAAGAACTCTGTAGCACCGCCTACATACCTCGCTCTGCTAAT
CCTGTTACCAGTGGCTGCTGCCAGTGGCGATAAGTCGTGTCTTACCGGGTTGGACTCAAGACGATAGTTA
CCGGATAAGGCGCAGCGGTCGGGCTGAACGGGGGGTTCGTGCACACAGCCCAGCTTGGAGCGAACGACCT
ACACCGAACTGAGATACCTACAGCGTGAGCTATGAGAAAGCGCCACGCTTCCCGAAGGGAGAAAGGCGGA
CAGGTATCCGGTAAGCGGCAGGGTCGGAACAGGAGAGCGCACGAGGGAGCTTCCAGGGGGAAACGCCTGG
TATCTTTATAGTCCTGTCGGGTTTCGCCACCTCTGACTTGAGCGTCGATTTTTGTGATGCTCGTCAGGGG
GGCGGAGCCTATGGAAAAACGCCAGCAACGCGGCCTTTTTACGGTTCCTGGCCTTTTGCTGGCCTTTTGC
TCACATGTTCTTTCCTGCGTTATCCCCTGATTCTGTGGATAACCGTATTACCGCTAGCATGGATCTCGGG
GACGTCTAACTACTAAGCGAGAGTAGGGAACTGCCAGGCATCAAATAAAACGAAAGGCCCAGTCTTCCGA
CTGAGCCTTTCGTTTTATCTGTTGTTTGTCGGTGAACGCTCTCCTGAGTAGGACAAATCCGCCGGGAGCG
GATTTGAACGTTGTGAAGCAACGGCCCGGAGGGTGGCGGGCAGGACGCCCGCCATAAACTGCCAGGCATC
AAACTAAGCAGAAGGCCATCCTGACGGATGGCCTTTTTGCGTTTCTACAAACTCTTCCTGTTAGTTAGTT
ACTTAAGCTCGGGCCCCAAATAATGATTTTATTTTGACTGATAGTGACCTGTTCGTTGCAACAAATTGAT
AAGCAATGCTTTTTTATAATGCCAACTTTGTACAAAAAAGCAGGCTCCACCATGGGAACCGACATTGATT
ATTGACTAGGCTTTTGCAAAAAGCTTTGCAAAGATGGATAAAGTTTTAAACAGAGAGGAATCTTTGCAGC
TAATGGACCTTCTAGGTCTTGAAAGGAGTGGGAATTGGCTCCGGTGCCCGTCAGTGGGCAGAGCGCACAT
CGCCCACAGTCCCCGAGAAGTTGGGGGGAGGGGTCGGCAATTGAACCGGTGCCTAGAGAAGGTGGCGCGG
GGTAAACTGGGAAAGTGATGTCGTGTACTGGCTCCGCCTTTTTCCCGAGGGTGGGGGAGAACCGTATATA
AGTGCAGTAGTCGCCGTGAACGTTCTTTTTCGCAACGGGTTTGCCGCCAGAACACAGGTAAGTGCCGTGT
GTGGTTCCCGCGGGCCTGGCCTCTTTACGGGTTATGGCCCTTGCGTGCCTTGAATTACTTCCACCTGGCT
GCAGTACGTGATTCTTGATCCCGAGCTTCGGGTTGGAAGTGGGTGGGAGAGTTCGAGGCCTTGCGCTTAA
GGAGCCCCTTCGCCTCGTGCTTGAGTTGAGGCCTGGCCTGGGCGCTGGGGCCGCCGCGTGCGAATCTGGT
GGCACCTTCGCGCCTGTCTCGCTGCTTTCGATAAGTCTCTAGCCATTTAAAATTTTTGATGACCTGCTGC
GACGCTTTTTTTCTGGCAAGATAGTCTTGTAAATGCGGGCCAAGATCTGCACACTGGTATTTCGGTTTTT
GGGGCCGCGGGCGGCGACGGGGCCCGTGCGTCCCAGCGCACATGTTCGGCGAGGCGGGGCCTGCGAGCGC
GGCCACCGAGAATCGGACGGGGGTAGTCTCAAGCTGGCCGGCCTGCTCTGGTGCCTGGCCTCGCGCCGCC
GTGTATCGCCCCGCCCTGGGCGGCAAGGCTGGCCCGGTCGGCACCAGTTGCGTGAGCGGAAAGATGGCCG
CTTCCCGGCCCTGCTGCAGGGAGCTCAAAATGGAGGACGCGGCGCTCGGGAGAGCGGGCGGGTGAGTCAC
CCACACAAAGGAAAAGGGCCTTTCCGTCCTCAGCCGTCGCTTCATGTGACTCCACGGAGTACCGGGCGCC
GTCCAGGCACCTCGATTAGTTCTCGAGCTTTTGGAGTACGTCGTCTTTAGGTTGGGGGGAGGGGTTTTAT
GCGATGGAGTTTCCCCACACTGAGTGGGTGGAGACTGAAGTTAGGCCAGCTTGGCACTTGATGTAATTCT
CCTTGGAATTTGCCCTTTTTGAGTTTGGATCTTGGTTCATTCTCAAGCCTCAGACAGTGGTTCAAAGTTT
TTTTCTTCCATTTCAGGTGTCGTGAGGAATTAGCTTGGTACTAATACGACTCACTATAGGGAGACCCAAG
CTGGCTAGGTAAGCTTGGTACCGAGCTCGGATCCGGTACCGCCACCATGGTGAGCAAGGGCGAGGAGCTG
TTCACCGGGGTGGTGCCCATCCTGGTCGAGCTGGACGGCGACGTAAACGGCCACAAGTTCAGCGTGTCCG
GCGAGGGCGAGGGCGATGCCACCTACGGCAAGCTGACCCTGAAGTTCATCTGCACCACCGGCAAGCTGCC
GGTGCCCTGGCCCACCCTCGTGACCACCCTGACCCATGGCGTGCAGTGCTTCAGCCGCTACCCCGACCAC
ATGAAGCAGCACGACTTCTTCAAGTCCGCCATGCCCGAAGGCTACGTCCAGGAGCGCACCATCTTCTTCA
AGGACGACGGCAACTACAAGACCCGCGCCGAGGTGAAGTTCGAGGGCGACACCCTGGTGAACCGCATCGA
GCTGAAGGGCATCGACTTCAAGGAGGACGGCAACATCCTGGGGCACAAGCTGGAGTACAACTACAACAGC
CACAACGTCTATATCATGGCCGACAAGCAGAAGAACGGCATCAAGGTGAACTTCAAGATCCGCCACAACA
TCGAGGACGGCAGCGTGCAGCTCGCCGACCACTACCAGCAGAACACCCCCATCGGCGACGGCCCCGTGCT
GCTGCCCGACAACCACTACCTGAGCACCCAGTCCAAGCTGAGCAAAGACCCCAACGAGAAGCGCGATCAC
ATGGTCCTGCTGGAGTTCGTGACCGCCGCCGGGATCACTCTCGGCATGGACGAGCTGTACAAGTAACTCG
AGATATCTAGACCCAGCTTTCTTGTACAAAGTGGTTGATATCCAGCACAGTGGCGGCCGCTCGACAATCA
ACCTCTGGATTACAAAATTTGTGAAAGATTGACTGGTATTCTTAACTATGTTGCTCCTTTTACGCTATGT
GGATACGCTGCTTTAATGCCTTTGTATCATGCTATTGCTTCCCGTATGGCTTTCATTTTCTCCTCCTTGT
ATAAATCCTGGTTGCTGTCTCTTTATGAGGAGTTGTGGCCCGTTGTCAGGCAACGTGGCGTGGTGTGCAC
TGTGTTTGCTGACGCAACCCCCACTGGTTGGGGCATTGCCACCACCTGTCAGCTCCTTTCCGGGACTTTC
GCTTTCCCCCTCCCTATTGCCACGGCGGAACTCATCGCCGCCTGCCTTGCCCGCTGCTGGACAGGGGCTC
GGCTGTTGGGCACTGACAATTCCGTGGTGTTGTCGGGGAAGCTGACGTCCTTTCCATGGCTGCTCGCCTG
TGTTGCCACCTGGATTCTGCGCGGGACGTCCTTCTGCTACGTCCCTTCGGCCCTCAATCCAGCGGACCTT
CCTTCCCGCGGCCTGCTGCCGGCTCTGCGGCCTCTTCCGCGTCTTCGCCTTCGCCCTCAGACGAGTCGGA
TCTCCCTTTGGGCCGCCTCCCCGCCTGGACCTGCAGGATTCTGCAGATATCCGGTTAGTAATGAGTTTGG
AATTAATTCTGTGGAATGTGTGTCAGTTAGGGTGTGGAAAGTCCCCAGGCTCCCCAGCAGGCAGAAGTAT
GCAAAGCATGCATCTCAATTAGTCAGCAACCAGGTGTGGAAAGTCCCCAGGCTCCCCAGCAGGCAGAAGT
ATGCAAAGCATGCATCTCAATTAGTCAGCAACCATAGTCCCGCCCCTAACTCCGCCCATCCCGCCCCTAA
CTCCGCCCAGTTCCGCCCATTCTCCGCCCCATGGCTGACTAATTTTTTTTATTTATGCAGAGGCCGAGGC
CGCCTCTGCCTCTGAGCTATTCCAGAAGTAGTGAGGAGGCTTTTTTGGAGGCCTAGGCTTTTGCAAAAAG
CTCCCGGGAGCTTGTATATCCATTTTCGGATCTGATCAGCACGTGTTGACAATTAATCATCGGCATAGTA
TATCGGCATAGTATAATACGACAAGGTGAGGAACTAAACCATGGCCAAGCCTTTGTCTCAAGAAGAATCC
ACCCTCATTGAAAGAGCAACGGCTACAATCAACAGCATCCCCATCTCTGAAGACTACAGCGTCGCCAGCG
CAGCTCTCTCTAGCGACGGCCGCATCTTCACTGGTGTCAATGTATATCATTTTACTGGGGGACCTTGTGC
AGAACTCGTGGTGCTGGGCACTGCTGCTGCTGCGGCAGCTGGCAACCTGACTTGTATCGTCGCGATCGGA
AATGAGAACAGGGGCATCTTGAGCCCCTGCGGACGGTGCCGACAGGTGCTTCTCGATCTGCATCCTGGGA
TCAAAGCCATAGTGAAGGACAGTGATGGACAGCCGACGGCAGTTGGGATTCGTGAATTGCTGCCCTCTGG
TTATGTGTGGGAGGGCTAAACGCGTCGCCCGCCCCACGACCCGCAGCGCCCGACCGAAAGGAGCGCACGA
CCCCATGCATCTCGAGGGCCCGGTACCTTTAAGACCAATGACTTACAAGGCAGCTGTAGATCTTAGCCAC
TTTTTAAAAGAAAAGGGGGGACTGGAAGGGCTAGCTCACTCCCAACGAAGACAAGATCTGCTTTTTGCTT
GTACTGGGTCTCTCTGGTTAGACCAGATCTGAGCCTGGGAGCTCTCTGGCTAACTAGGGAACCCACTGCT
TAAGCCTCAATAAAGCTTGCCTTGAGTGCTTCAAGTAGTGTGTGCCCGTCTGTTGTGTGACTCTGGTAAC
TAGAGATCCCTCAGACCCTTTTAGTCAGTGTGGAAAATCTCTAGCAGTAGTAGTTCATGTCATCTTATTA
TTCAGTATTTATAACTTGCAAAGAAATGAATATCAGAGAGTGAGAGGAACTTGTTTATTGCAGCTTATAA
TGGTTACAAATAAAGCAATAGCATCACAAATTTCACAAATAAAGCATTTTTTTCACTGCATTCTAGTTGT
GGTTTGTCCAAACTCATCAATGTATCTTATCATGTCTGGCTCTAGCTATCCCGCCCCTAACTCCGCCCAT
CCCGCCCCTAACTCCGCCCAGTTCCGCCCATTCTCCGCCCCATGGCTGACTAATTTTTTTTATTTATGCA
GAGGCCGAGGCCGCCTCGGCCTCTGAGCTATTCCAGAAGTAGTGAGGAGGCTTTTTTGGAGGCCTAGGGA
CGTACCCAATTCGCCCTATAGTGAGTCGTATTACGCGCGCTCACTGGCCGTCGTTTTACAACGTCGTGAC
TGGGAAAACCCTGGCGTTACCCAACTTAATCGCCTTGCAGCACATCCCCCTTTCGCCAGCTGGCGTAATA
GCGAAGAGGCCCGCACCGATCGCCCTTCCCAACAGTTGCGCAGCCTGAATGGCGAATGGG
[124 nt withheld, positions 12031-12154]
C
[91 nt withheld, positions 12156-12246]
A
[49 nt withheld, positions 12248-12296]
CCTTTGACGTTGGAGTCCACGTTCTTT
[37 nt withheld, positions 12324-12360]
ACCCTATCTCGGTCTATTCTTTTGATTTATAAGGGATTTTGCCGATTTCGGCCTATTGGTTAAAAAATGA
GCTGATTTAACAAAAATTTAACGCGAATTTTAACAAAATATTAACGCTTACAATTTAGGTGGCACTTTTC
GGGGAAATGTGCGCGGAACCCCTATTTGTTTATTTTTCTAAATACATTCAAATATGTATCCGCTCATGAG
ACAATAACCCTGATAAATGCTTCAATAATATTGAAAAAGGAAGAGTATGAGTATTCAACATTTCCGTGTC
GCCCTTATTCCCTTTTTTGCGGCATTTTGCCTTCCTGTTTTTGCTCACCCAGAAACGCTGGTGAAAGTAA
AAGATGCTGAAGATCAGTTGGGTGCACGAGTGGGTTACATCGAACTGGATCTCAACAGCGGTAAGATCCT
TGAGAGTTTTCGCCCCGAAGAACGTTTTCCAATGATGAGCACTTTTAAAGTTCTGCTATGTGGCGCGGTA
TTATCCCGTATTGACGCCGGGCAAGAGCAACTCGGTCGCCGCATACACTATTCTCAGAATGACTTGGTTG
AGTACTCACCAGTCACAGAAAAGCATCTTACGGATGGCATGACAGTAAGAGAATTATGCAGTGCTGCCAT
AACCATGAGTGATAACACTGCGGCCAACTTACTTCTGACAACGATCGGAGGACCGAAGGAGCTAACCGCT
TTTTTGCACAACATGGGGGATCATGTAACTCGCCTTGATCGTTGGGAACCGGAGCTGAATGAAGCCATAC
CAAACGACGAGCGTGACACCACGATGCCTGTAGCAATGGCAACAACGTTGCGCAAACTATTAACTGGCGA
ACTACTTACTCTAGCTTCCCGGCAACAATTAATAGACTGGATGGAGGCGGATAAAGTTGCAGGACCACTT
CTGCGCTCGGCCCTTCCGGCTGGCTGGTTTATTGCTGATAAATCTGGAGCCGGTGAGCGTGGGTCTCGCG
GTATCATTGCAGCACTGGGGCCAGATGGTAAGCCCTCCCGTATCGTAGTTATCTACACGACGGGGAGTCA
GGCAACTATGGATGAACGAAATAGACAGATCGCTGAGATAGGTGCCTCACTGATTAAGCATTGGTAACTG
TCAGACCAAGTTTACTCATATATACTTTAGATTGATTTAAAACTTCATTTTTAATTTAAAAGGATCTAGG
TGAAGATCCTTTTTGATAATCTCATGACCAAAATCCCTTAACGTGAGTTTTCGTTCCACTGAGCGTCAGA
CCCCGTAGAAAAGATCAAAGGATCTTC
Features (pLannotate 1.2.2; 44 found; start..end, strand, type, name):
      1..589     +  rep_origin     ori: high-copy-number ColE1/pMB1/pBR322/pUC origin of replication
    772..864     +  CDS            lacI (fragment): lac repressor; lacI; The lac repressor binds to the lac operator to inhibit transcription in E. coli. This inhibition can be relieved by adding lactose or isopropyl-β-D-thiogalactopyranoside (IPTG).
    877..898     +  protein_bind   CAP binding site: CAP binding activates transcription in the presence of cAMP. E. coli catabolite activator protein
    913..943     +  promoter       lac promoter: promoter for the E. coli lac operon
    947..969     +  protein_bind   lac operator (fragment): The lac repressor binds to the lac operator to inhibit transcription in E. coli. This inhibition can be relieved by adding lactose or isopropyl-β-D-thiogalactopyranoside (IPTG). lac repressor encoded by lacI
   1012..1030    +  promoter       T3 promoter: promoter for bacteriophage T3 RNA polymerase
   1058..1284    +  promoter       RSV promoter: Rous sarcoma virus enhancer/promoter
   1285..1465    +  LTR            5' LTR (truncated): truncated 5' long terminal repeat (LTR) from HIV-1
   1512..1637    +  misc_feature   HIV-1 Ψ: packaging signal of human immunodeficiency virus type 1
   1621..1984    +  CDS            HIV-1 gag (fragment): gag protein from human immunodeficiency virus 1; gag
   2130..2363    +  misc_feature   RRE: The Rev response element (RRE) of HIV-1 allows for Rev-dependent mRNA export from the nucleus to the cytoplasm.
   2740..2840    +  CDS            Rev (fragment): human immunodeficiency virus 1 (HIV-1) Rev protein; rev; enhances nuclear export of unspliced and incompletely spliced viral mRNAs
   2859..2975    +  misc_feature   cPPT/CTS: central polypurine tract and central termination sequence of HIV-1
   3009..3033    +  protein_bind   attB1: mutant version of attB; recombination site for the Gateway® BP reaction BP Clonase™
   3048..3066    +  enhancer       CMV enhancer (fragment): human cytomegalovirus immediate early enhancer
   3091..3157    +  CDS            small t antigen (fragment): SV40 (simian virus 40) small t antigen
   3164..4342    +  promoter       EF-1α promoter: strong constitutive promoter for human elongation factor EF-1α
   4359..4377    +  promoter       T7 promoter: promoter for bacteriophage T7 RNA polymerase
   4434..5153    +  CDS            mEGFP: enhanced GFP with monomerizing A206K mutation (Zacharias et al., 2002) mammalian codon-optimized
   5168..5267    -  protein_bind   attL2: mutant version of attL; recombination site for the Gateway® LR reaction LR Clonase™
   5390..6199    +  CDS            KanR: aminoglycoside phosphotransferase; aph(3')-Ia; confers resistance to kanamycin in bacteria or G418 (Geneticin®) in eukaryotes
   6289..6877    +  rep_origin     ori: high-copy-number ColE1/pMB1/pBR322/pUC origin of replication
   7045..7088    +  terminator     rrnB T1 terminator: Escherichia coli rrnB; transcription terminator T1 from the E. coli rrnB gene
   7220..7247    +  terminator     rrnB T2 terminator: transcription terminator T2 from the E. coli rrnB gene
   7297..7396    +  protein_bind   attL1: mutant version of attL; recombination site for the Gateway® LR reaction LR Clonase™
   7411..7429    +  enhancer       CMV enhancer (fragment): human cytomegalovirus immediate early enhancer
   7454..7520    +  CDS            small t antigen (fragment): SV40 (simian virus 40) small t antigen
   7527..8705    +  promoter       EF-1α promoter: strong constitutive promoter for human elongation factor EF-1α
   8722..8740    +  promoter       T7 promoter: promoter for bacteriophage T7 RNA polymerase
   8797..9516    +  CDS            mEGFP: enhanced GFP with monomerizing A206K mutation (Zacharias et al., 2002) mammalian codon-optimized
   9531..9555    -  protein_bind   attB2: mutant version of attB; recombination site for the Gateway® BP reaction BP Clonase™
   9586..10174   +  misc_feature   WPRE: woodchuck hepatitis virus posttranscriptional regulatory element
  10238..10567   +  promoter       SV40 promoter: SV40 enhancer and early promoter
  10615..10662   +  promoter       EM7 promoter: synthetic bacterial promoter&nbsp
  10681..11079   +  CDS            BSD: blasticidin S deaminase; Aspergillus terreus BSD; confers resistance to blasticidin
  11153..11290   +  CDS            nef (fragment): NEF_HV1LA - Experimental evidence at protein level: Swiss-Prot protein existence level 1. Extracellular Nef protein targets CD4(+) T-lymphocytes for apoptosis by interacting with CXCR4 surface receptors. From Human immunodeficiency virus type 1 group M subtype B (isolate Lai) (HIV-1).
  11276..11456   +  LTR            5' LTR (truncated): truncated 5' long terminal repeat (LTR) from HIV-1
  11528..11649   +  polyA_signal   SV40 poly(A) signal: SV40 polyadenylation signal
  11689..11824   +  rep_origin     SV40 ori: SV40 origin of replication
  11845..11863   -  promoter       T7 promoter: promoter for bacteriophage T7 RNA polymerase
  11871..12026   +  CDS            lacZα (fragment): LacZα fragment of β-galactosidase; lacZ fragment
  12031..12459   +  rep_origin     f1 ori (sequence partly withheld): f1 bacteriophage origin of replication; arrow indicates direction of (+) strand synthesis
  12512..12616   +  promoter       AmpR promoter: bla
  12617..13477   +  CDS            AmpR: β-lactamase; bla; confers resistance to ampicillin, carbenicillin, and related antibiotics
