>Addgene plasmid #71825 | BFP dest clone Sequencing Result | analyzer sequence | sequence record 142332
CTAGCATGGATCTCGGGGACGTCTAACTACTAAGCGAGAGTAGGGAACTGCCAGGCATCAAATAAAACGA
AAGGCCCAGTCTTCCGACTGAGCCTTTCGTTTTATCTGTTGTTTGTCGGTGAACGCTCTCCTGAGTAGGA
CAAATCCGCCGGGAGCGGATTTGAACGTTGTGAAGCAACGGCCCGGAGGGTGGCGGGCAGGACGCCCGCC
ATAAACTGCCAGGCATCAAACTAAGCAGAAGGCCATCCTGACGGATGGCCTTTTTGCGTTTCTACAAACT
CTTCCTGTTAGTTAGTTACTTAAGCTCGGGCCCCAAATAATGATTTTATTTTGACTGATAGTGACCTGTT
CGTTGCAACAAATTGATAAGCAATGCTTTTTTATAATGCCAACTTTGTACAAAAAAGCAGGCTCCACCAT
GGGAACCGACATTGATTATTGACTAGGCTTTTGCAAAAAGCTTTGCAAAGATGGATAAAGTTTTAAACAG
AGAGGAATCTTTGCAGCTAATGGACCTTCTAGGTCTTGAAAGGAGTGGGAATTGGCTCCGGTGCCCGTCA
GTGGGCAGAGCGCACATCGCCCACAGTCCCCGAGAAGTTGGGGGGAGGGGTCGGCAATTGAACCGGTGCC
TAGAGAAGGTGGCGCGGGGTAAACTGGGAAAGTGATGTCGTGTACTGGCTCCGCCTTTTTCCCGAGGGTG
GGGGAGAACCGTATATAAGTGCAGTAGTCGCCGTGAACGTTCTTTTTCGCAACGGGTTTGCCGCCAGAAC
ACAGGTAAGTGCCGTGTGTGGTTCCCGCGGGCCTGGCCTCTTTACGGGTTATGGCCCTTGCGTGCCTTGA
ATTACTTCCACCTGGCTGCAGTACGTGATTCTTGATCCCGAGCTTCGGGTTGGAAGTGGGTGGGAGAGTT
CGAGGCCTTGCGCTTAAGGAGCCCCTTCGCCTCGTGCTTGAGTTGAGGCCTGGCCTGGGCGCTGGGGCCG
CCGCGTGCGAATCTGGTGGCACCTTCGCGCCTGTCTCGCTGCTTTCGATAAGTCTCTAGCCATTTAAAAT
TTTTGATGACCTGCTGCGACGCTTTTTTTCTGGCAAGATAGTCTTGTAAATGCGGGCCAAGATCTGCACA
CTGGTATTTCGGTTTTTGGGGCCGCGGGCGGCGACGGGGCCCGTGCGTCCCAGCGCACATGTTCGGCGAG
GCGGGGCCTGCGAGCGCGGCCACCGAGAATCGGACGGGGGTAGTCTCAAGCTGGCCGGCCTGCTCTGGTG
CCTGGCCTCGCGCCGCCGTGTATCGCCCCGCCCTGGGCGGCAAGGCTGGCCCGGTCGGCACCAGTTGCGT
GAGCGGAAAGATGGCCGCTTCCCGGCCCTGCTGCAGGGAGCTCAAAATGGAGGACGCGGCGCTCGGGAGA
GCGGGCGGGTGAGTCACCCACACAAAGGAAAAGGGCCTTTCCGTCCTCAGCCGTCGCTTCATGTGACTCC
ACGGAGTACCGGGCGCCGTCCAGGCACCTCGATTAGTTCTCGAGCTTTTGGAGTACGTCGTCTTTAGGTT
GGGGGGAGGGGTTTTATGCGATGGAGTTTCCCCACACTGAGTGGGTGGAGACTGAAGTTAGGCCAGCTTG
GCACTTGATGTAATTCTCCTTGGAATTTGCCCTTTTTGAGTTTGGATCTTGGTTCATTCTCAAGCCTCAG
ACAGTGGTTCAAAGTTTTTTTCTTCCATTTCAGGTGTCGTGAGGAATTAGCTTGGTACTAATACGACTCA
CTATAGGGAGACCCAAGCTGGCTAGGTAAGCTTGGTACCGAGCTCGGATCCGGTACCGCCACCATGGTGA
GCAAGGGCGAGGAGCTGTTCACCGGGGTGGTGCCCATCCTGGTCGAGCTGGACGGCGACGTAAACGGCCA
CAAGTTCAGCGTGTCCGGCGAGGGCGAGGGCGATGCCACCTACGGCAAGCTGACCCTGAAGTTCATCTGC
ACCACCGGCAAGCTGCCGGTGCCCTGGCCCACCCTCGTGACCACCCTGACCCATGGCGTGCAGTGCTTCA
GCCGCTACCCCGACCACATGAAGCAGCACGACTTCTTCAAGTCCGCCATGCCCGAAGGCTACGTCCAGGA
GCGCACCATCTTCTTCAAGGACGACGGCAACTACAAGACCCGCGCCGAGGTGAAGTTCGAGGGCGACACC
CTGGTGAACCGCATCGAGCTGAAGGGCATCGACTTCAAGGAGGACGGCAACATCCTGGGGCACAAGCTGG
AGTACAACTACAACAGCCACAACGTCTATATCATGGCCGACAAGCAGAAGAACGGCATCAAGGTGAACTT
CAAGATCCGCCACAACATCGAGGACGGCAGCGTGCAGCTCGCCGACCACTACCAGCAGAACACCCCCATC
GGCGACGGCCCCGTGCTGCTGCCCGACAACCACTACCTGAGCACCCAGTCCAAGCTGAGCAAAGACCCCA
ACGAGAAGCGCGATCACATGGTCCTGCTGGAGTTCGTGACCGCCGCCGGGATCACTCTCGGCATGGACGA
GCTGTACAAGTAACTCGAGATATCTAGACCCAGCTTTCTTGTACAAAGTTGGCATTATAAGAAAGCATTG
CTTATCAATTTGTTGCAACGAACAGGTCACTATCAGTCAAAATAAAATCATTATTTGCCATCCAGCTGCA
GCTCTGGCCCGTGTCTCAAAATCTCTGATGTTACATTGCACAAGATAAAAATATATCATCATGAACAATA
AAACTGTCTGCTTACATAAACAGTAATACAAGGGGTGTTATGAGCCATATTCAACGGGAAACGTCGAGGC
CGCGATTAAATTCCAACATGGATGCTGATTTATATGGGTATAAATGGGCTCGCGATAATGTCGGGCAATC
AGGTGCGACAATCTATCGCTTGTATGGGAAGCCCGATGCGCCAGAGTTGTTTCTGAAACATGGCAAAGGT
AGCGTTGCCAATGATGTTACAGATGAGATGGTCAGACTAAACTGGCTGACGGAATTTATGCCTCTTCCGA
CCATCAAGCATTTTATCCGTACTCCTGATGATGCATGGTTACTCACCACTGCGATCCCCGGAAAAACAGC
ATTCCAGGTATTAGAAGAATATCCTGATTCAGGTGAAAATATTGTTGATGCGCTGGCAGTGTCCCTGCGC
CGGTTGCATTCGATTCCTGTTTGTAATTGTCCTTTTAACAGCGATCGCGTATTTCGTCTCGCTCAGGCGC
AATCACGAATGAATAACGGTTTGGTTGATGCGAGTGATTTTGATGACGAGCGTAATGGCTGGCCTGTTGA
ACAAGTCTGGAAAGAAATGCATAAACTTTTGCCATTCTCACCGGATTCAGTCGTCACTCATGGTGATTTC
TCACTTGATAACCTTATTTTTGACGAGGGGAAATTAATAGGTTGTATTGATGTTGGACGAGTCGGAATCG
CAGACCGATACCAGGATCTTGCCATCCTATGGAACTGCCTCGGTGAGTTTTCTCCTTCATTACAGAAACG
GCTTTTTCAAAAATATGGTATTGATAATCCTGATATGAATAAATTGCAGTTTCATTTGATGCTCGATGAG
TTTTTCTAATCAGAATTGGTTAATTGGTTGTAACATTATTCAGATTGGGCCCCGTTCCACTGAGCGTCAG
ACCCCGTAGAAAAGATCAAAGGATCTTCTTGAGATCCTTTTTTTCTGCGCGTAATCTGCTGCTTGCAAAC
AAAAAAACCACCGCTACCAGCGGTGGTTTGTTTGCCGGATCAAGAGCTACCAACTCTTTTTCCGAAGGTA
ACTGGCTTCAGCAGAGCGCAGATACCAAATACTGTTCTTCTAGTGTAGCCGTAGTTAGGCCACCACTTCA
AGAACTCTGTAGCACCGCCTACATACCTCGCTCTGCTAATCCTGTTACCAGTGGCTGCTGCCAGTGGCGA
TAAGTCGTGTCTTACCGGGTTGGACTCAAGACGATAGTTACCGGATAAGGCGCAGCGGTCGGGCTGAACG
GGGGGTTCGTGCACACAGCCCAGCTTGGAGCGAACGACCTACACCGAACTGAGATACCTACAGCGTGAGC
TATGAGAAAGCGCCACGCTTCCCGAAGGGAGAAAGGCGGACAGGTATCCGGTAAGCGGCAGGGTCGGAAC
AGGAGAGCGCACGAGGGAGCTTCCAGGGGGAAACGCCTGGTATCTTTATAGTCCTGTCGGGTTTCGCCAC
CTCTGACTTGAGCGTCGATTTTTGTGATGCTCGTCAGGGGGGCGGAGCCTATGGAAAAACGCCAGCAACG
CGGCCTTTTTACGGTTCCTGGCCTTTTGCTGGCCTTTTGCTCACATGTTCTTTCCTGCGTTATCCCCTGA
TTCTGTGGATAACCGTATTACCGCCTTTGAGTGAGCTGATACCGCTCGCCGCAGCCGAACGACCGAGCGC
AGCGAGTCAGTGAGCGAGGAAGCGGAAGAGCGCCCAATACGCAAACCGCCTCTCCCCGCGCGTTGGCCGA
TTCATTAATGCAGCTGGCACGACAGGTTTCCCGACTGGAAAGCGGGCAGTGAGCGCAACGCAATTAATGT
GAGTTAGCTCACTCATTAGGCACCCCAGGCTTTACACTTTATGCTTCCGGCTCGTATGTTGTGTGGAATT
GTGAGCGGATAACAATTTCACACAGGAAACAGCTATGACCATGATTACGCCAAGCGCGCAATTAACCCTC
ACTAAAGGGAACAAAAGCTGGAGCTGCAAGCTTAATGTAGTCTTATGCAATACTCTTGTAGTCTTGCAAC
ATGGTAACGATGAGTTAGCAACATGCCTTACAAGGAGAGAAAAAGCACCGTGCATGCCGATTGGTGGAAG
TAAGGTGGTACGATCGTGCCTTATTAGGAAGGCAACAGACGGGTCTGACATGGATTGGACGAACCACTGA
ATTGCCGCATTGCAGAGATATTGTATTTAAGTGCCTAGCTCGATACATAAACGGGTCTCTCTGGTTAGAC
CAGATCTGAGCCTGGGAGCTCTCTGGCTAACTAGGGAACCCACTGCTTAAGCCTCAATAAAGCTTGCCTT
GAGTGCTTCAAGTAGTGTGTGCCCGTCTGTTGTGTGACTCTGGTAACTAGAGATCCCTCAGACCCTTTTA
GTCAGTGTGGAAAATCTCTAGCAGTGGCGCCCGAACAGGGACTTGAAAGCGAAAGGGAAACCAGAGGAGC
TCTCTCGACGCAGGACTCGGCTTGCTGAAGCGCGCACGGCAAGAGGCGAGGGGCGGCGACTGGTGAGTAC
GCCAAAAATTTTGACTAGCGGAGGCTAGAAGGAGAGAGATGGGTGCGAGAGCGTCAGTATTAAGCGGGGG
AGAATTAGATCGCGATGGGAAAAAATTCGGTTAAGGCCAGGGGGAAAGAAAAAATATAAATTAAAACATA
TAGTATGGGCAAGCAGGGAGCTAGAACGATTCGCAGTTAATCCTGGCCTGTTAGAAACATCAGAAGGCTG
TAGACAAATACTGGGACAGCTACAACCATCCCTTCAGACAGGATCAGAAGAACTTAGATCATTATATAAT
ACAGTAGCAACCCTCTATTGTGTGCATCAAAGGATAGAGATAAAAGACACCAAGGAAGCTTTAGACAAGA
TAGAGGAAGAGCAAAACAAAAGTAAGACCACCGCACAGCAAGCGGCCGCTGATCTTCAGACCTGGAGGAG
GAGATATGAGGGACAATTGGAGAAGTGAATTATATAAATATAAAGTAGTAAAAATTGAACCATTAGGAGT
AGCACCCACCAAGGCAAAGAGAAGAGTGGTGCAGAGAGAAAAAAGAGCAGTGGGAATAGGAGCTTTGTTC
CTTGGGTTCTTGGGAGCAGCAGGAAGCACTATGGGCGCAGCGTCAATGACGCTGACGGTACAGGCCAGAC
AATTATTGTCTGGTATAGTGCAGCAGCAGAACAATTTGCTGAGGGCTATTGAGGCGCAACAGCATCTGTT
GCAACTCACAGTCTGGGGCATCAAGCAGCTCCAGGCAAGAATCCTGGCTGTGGAAAGATACCTAAAGGAT
CAACAGCTCCTGGGGATTTGGGGTTGCTCTGGAAAACTCATTTGCACCACTGCTGTGCCTTGGAATGCTA
GTTGGAGTAATAAATCTCTGGAACAGATTTGGAATCACACGACCTGGATGGAGTGGGACAGAGAAATTAA
CAATTACACAAGCTTAATACACTCCTTAATTGAAGAATCGCAAAACCAGCAAGAAAAGAATGAACAAGAA
TTATTGGAATTAGATAAATGGGCAAGTTTGTGGAATTGGTTTAACATAACAAATTGGCTGTGGTATATAA
AATTATTCATAATGATAGTAGGAGGCTTGGTAGGTTTAAGAATAGTTTTTGCTGTACTTTCTATAGTGAA
TAGAGTTAGGCAGGGATATTCACCATTATCGTTTCAGACCCACCTCCCAACCCCGAGGGGACCCGACAGG
CCCGAAGGAATAGAAGAAGAAGGTGGAGAGAGAGACAGAGACAGATCCATTCGATTAGTGAACGGATCTC
GACGGTATCGGTTAACTTTTAAAAGAAAAGGGGGGATTGGGGGGTACAGTGCAGGGGAAAGAATAGTAGA
CATAATAGCAACAGACATACAAACTAAAGAATTACAAAAACAAATTACAAAATTCAAAATTTTATCGTCC
AGTGTGGTGGAATTCTGCAGATATCAACAAGTTTGTACAAAAAAGCAGGCTCCACCATGGGAACCGACAT
TGATTATTGACTAGGCTTTTGCAAAAAGCTTTGCAAAGATGGATAAAGTTTTAAACAGAGAGGAATCTTT
GCAGCTAATGGACCTTCTAGGTCTTGAAAGGAGTGGGAATTGGCTCCGGTGCCCGTCAGTGGGCAGAGCG
CACATCGCCCACAGTCCCCGAGAAGTTGGGGGGAGGGGTCGGCAATTGAACCGGTGCCTAGAGAAGGTGG
CGCGGGGTAAACTGGGAAAGTGATGTCGTGTACTGGCTCCGCCTTTTTCCCGAGGGTGGGGGAGAACCGT
ATATAAGTGCAGTAGTCGCCGTGAACGTTCTTTTTCGCAACGGGTTTGCCGCCAGAACACAGGTAAGTGC
CGTGTGTGGTTCCCGCGGGCCTGGCCTCTTTACGGGTTATGGCCCTTGCGTGCCTTGAATTACTTCCACC
TGGCTGCAGTACGTGATTCTTGATCCCGAGCTTCGGGTTGGAAGTGGGTGGGAGAGTTCGAGGCCTTGCG
CTTAAGGAGCCCCTTCGCCTCGTGCTTGAGTTGAGGCCTGGCCTGGGCGCTGGGGCCGCCGCGTGCGAAT
CTGGTGGCACCTTCGCGCCTGTCTCGCTGCTTTCGATAAGTCTCTAGCCATTTAAAATTTTTGATGACCT
GCTGCGACGCTTTTTTTCTGGCAAGATAGTCTTGTAAATGCGGGCCAAGATCTGCACACTGGTATTTCGG
TTTTTGGGGCCGCGGGCGGCGACGGGGCCCGTGCGTCCCAGCGCACATGTTCGGCGAGGCGGGGCCTGCG
AGCGCGGCCACCGAGAATCGGACGGGGGTAGTCTCAAGCTGGCCGGCCTGCTCTGGTGCCTGGCCTCGCG
CCGCCGTGTATCGCCCCGCCCTGGGCGGCAAGGCTGGCCCGGTCGGCACCAGTTGCGTGAGCGGAAAGAT
GGCCGCTTCCCGGCCCTGCTGCAGGGAGCTCAAAATGGAGGACGCGGCGCTCGGGAGAGCGGGCGGGTGA
GTCACCCACACAAAGGAAAAGGGCCTTTCCGTCCTCAGCCGTCGCTTCATGTGACTCCACGGAGTACCGG
GCGCCGTCCAGGCACCTCGATTAGTTCTCGAGCTTTTGGAGTACGTCGTCTTTAGGTTGGGGGGAGGGGT
TTTATGCGATGGAGTTTCCCCACACTGAGTGGGTGGAGACTGAAGTTAGGCCAGCTTGGCACTTGATGTA
ATTCTCCTTGGAATTTGCCCTTTTTGAGTTTGGATCTTGGTTCATTCTCAAGCCTCAGACAGTGGTTCAA
AGTTTTTTTCTTCCATTTCAGGTGTCGTGAGGAATTAGCTTGGTACTAATACGACTCACTATAGGGAGAC
CCAAGCTGGCTAGGTAAGCTTGGTACCGAGCTCGGATCCGGTACCGCCACCATGGTGAGCAAGGGCGAGG
AGCTGTTCACCGGGGTGGTGCCCATCCTGGTCGAGCTGGACGGCGACGTAAACGGCCACAAGTTCAGCGT
GTCCGGCGAGGGCGAGGGCGATGCCACCTACGGCAAGCTGACCCTGAAGTTCATCTGCACCACCGGCAAG
CTGCCGGTGCCCTGGCCCACCCTCGTGACCACCCTGACCCATGGCGTGCAGTGCTTCAGCCGCTACCCCG
ACCACATGAAGCAGCACGACTTCTTCAAGTCCGCCATGCCCGAAGGCTACGTCCAGGAGCGCACCATCTT
CTTCAAGGACGACGGCAACTACAAGACCCGCGCCGAGGTGAAGTTCGAGGGCGACACCCTGGTGAACCGC
ATCGAGCTGAAGGGCATCGACTTCAAGGAGGACGGCAACATCCTGGGGCACAAGCTGGAGTACAACTACA
ACAGCCACAACGTCTATATCATGGCCGACAAGCAGAAGAACGGCATCAAGGTGAACTTCAAGATCCGCCA
CAACATCGAGGACGGCAGCGTGCAGCTCGCCGACCACTACCAGCAGAACACCCCCATCGGCGACGGCCCC
GTGCTGCTGCCCGACAACCACTACCTGAGCACCCAGTCCAAGCTGAGCAAAGACCCCAACGAGAAGCGCG
ATCACATGGTCCTGCTGGAGTTCGTGACCGCCGCCGGGATCACTCTCGGCATGGACGAGCTGTACAAGTA
ACTCGAGATATCTAGACCCAGCTTTCTTGTACAAAGTGGTTGATATCCAGCACAGTGGCGGCCGCTCGAC
AATCAACCTCTGGATTACAAAATTTGTGAAAGATTGACTGGTATTCTTAACTATGTTGCTCCTTTTACGC
TATGTGGATACGCTGCTTTAATGCCTTTGTATCATGCTATTGCTTCCCGTATGGCTTTCATTTTCTCCTC
CTTGTATAAATCCTGGTTGCTGTCTCTTTATGAGGAGTTGTGGCCCGTTGTCAGGCAACGTGGCGTGGTG
TGCACTGTGTTTGCTGACGCAACCCCCACTGGTTGGGGCATTGCCACCACCTGTCAGCTCCTTTCCGGGA
CTTTCGCTTTCCCCCTCCCTATTGCCACGGCGGAACTCATCGCCGCCTGCCTTGCCCGCTGCTGGACAGG
GGCTCGGCTGTTGGGCACTGACAATTCCGTGGTGTTGTCGGGGAAGCTGACGTCCTTTCCATGGCTGCTC
GCCTGTGTTGCCACCTGGATTCTGCGCGGGACGTCCTTCTGCTACGTCCCTTCGGCCCTCAATCCAGCGG
ACCTTCCTTCCCGCGGCCTGCTGCCGGCTCTGCGGCCTCTTCCGCGTCTTCGCCTTCGCCCTCAGACGAG
TCGGATCTCCCTTTGGGCCGCCTCCCCGCCTGGACCTGCAGGATTCTGCAGATATCCGGTTAGTAATGAG
TTTGGAATTAATTCTGTGGAATGTGTGTCAGTTAGGGTGTGGAAAGTCCCCAGGCTCCCCAGCAGGCAGA
AGTATGCAAAGCATGCATCTCAATTAGTCAGCAACCAGGTGTGGAAAGTCCCCAGGCTCCCCAGCAGGCA
GAAGTATGCAAAGCATGCATCTCAATTAGTCAGCAACCATAGTCCCGCCCCTAACTCCGCCCATCCCGCC
CCTAACTCCGCCCAGTTCCGCCCATTCTCCGCCCCATGGCTGACTAATTTTTTTTATTTATGCAGAGGCC
GAGGCCGCCTCTGCCTCTGAGCTATTCCAGAAGTAGTGAGGAGGCTTTTTTGGAGGCCTAGGCTTTTGCA
AAAAGCTCCCGGGAGCTTGTATATCCATTTTCGGATCTGATCAGCACGTGTTGACAATTAATCATCGGCA
TAGTATATCGGCATAGTATAATACGACAAGGTGAGGAACTAAACCATGGCCAAGCCTTTGTCTCAAGAAG
AATCCACCCTCATTGAAAGAGCAACGGCTACAATCAACAGCATCCCCATCTCTGAAGACTACAGCGTCGC
CAGCGCAGCTCTCTCTAGCGACGGCCGCATCTTCACTGGTGTCAATGTATATCATTTTACTGGGGGACCT
TGTGCAGAACTCGTGGTGCTGGGCACTGCTGCTGCTGCGGCAGCTGGCAACCTGACTTGTATCGTCGCGA
TCGGAAATGAGAACAGGGGCATCTTGAGCCCCTGCGGACGGTGCCGACAGGTGCTTCTCGATCTGCATCC
TGGGATCAAAGCCATAGTGAAGGACAGTGATGGACAGCCGACGGCAGTTGGGATTCGTGAATTGCTGCCC
TCTGGTTATGTGTGGGAGGGCTAAACGCGTCGCCCGCCCCACGACCCGCAGCGCCCGACCGAAAGGAGCG
CACGACCCCATGCATCTCGAGGGCCCGGTACCTTTAAGACCAATGACTTACAAGGCAGCTGTAGATCTTA
GCCACTTTTTAAAAGAAAAGGGGGGACTGGAAGGGCTAGCTCACTCCCAACGAAGACAAGATCTGCTTTT
TGCTTGTACTGGGTCTCTCTGGTTAGACCAGATCTGAGCCTGGGAGCTCTCTGGCTAACTAGGGAACCCA
CTGCTTAAGCCTCAATAAAGCTTGCCTTGAGTGCTTCAAGTAGTGTGTGCCCGTCTGTTGTGTGACTCTG
GTAACTAGAGATCCCTCAGACCCTTTTAGTCAGTGTGGAAAATCTCTAGCAGTAGTAGTTCATGTCATCT
TATTATTCAGTATTTATAACTTGCAAAGAAATGAATATCAGAGAGTGAGAGGAACTTGTTTATTGCAGCT
TATAATGGTTACAAATAAAGCAATAGCATCACAAATTTCACAAATAAAGCATTTTTTTCACTGCATTCTA
GTTGTGGTTTGTCCAAACTCATCAATGTATCTTATCATGTCTGGCTCTAGCTATCCCGCCCCTAACTCCG
CCCATCCCGCCCCTAACTCCGCCCAGTTCCGCCCATTCTCCGCCCCATGGCTGACTAATTTTTTTTATTT
ATGCAGAGGCCGAGGCCGCCTCGGCCTCTGAGCTATTCCAGAAGTAGTGAGGAGGCTTTTTTGGAGGCCT
AGGGACGTACCCAATTCGCCCTATAGTGAGTCGTATTACGCGCGCTCACTGGCCGTCGTTTTACAACGTC
GTGACTGGGAAAACCCTGGCGTTACCCAACTTAATCGCCTTGCAGCACATCCCCCTTTCGCCAGCTGGCG
TAATAGCGAAGAGGCCCGCACCGATCGCCCTTCCCAACAGTTGCGCAGCCTGAATGGCGAATGGG
[124 nt withheld, positions 11336-11459]
C
[91 nt withheld, positions 11461-11551]
A
[49 nt withheld, positions 11553-11601]
CCTTTGACGTTGGAGTCCACGTTCTTT
[37 nt withheld, positions 11629-11665]
ACCCTATCTCGGTCTATTCTTTTGATTTATAAGGGATTTTGCCGATTTCGGCCTATTGGTTAAAAAATGA
GCTGATTTAACAAAAATTTAACGCGAATTTTAACAAAATATTAACGCTTACAATTTAGGTGGCACTTTTC
GGGGAAATGTGCGCGGAACCCCTATTTGTTTATTTTTCTAAATACATTCAAATATGTATCCGCTCATGAG
ACAATAACCCTGATAAATGCTTCAATAATATTGAAAAAGGAAGAGTATGAGTATTCAACATTTCCGTGTC
GCCCTTATTCCCTTTTTTGCGGCATTTTGCCTTCCTGTTTTTGCTCACCCAGAAACGCTGGTGAAAGTAA
AAGATGCTGAAGATCAGTTGGGTGCACGAGTGGGTTACATCGAACTGGATCTCAACAGCGGTAAGATCCT
TGAGAGTTTTCGCCCCGAAGAACGTTTTCCAATGATGAGCACTTTTAAAGTTCTGCTATGTGGCGCGGTA
TTATCCCGTATTGACGCCGGGCAAGAGCAACTCGGTCGCCGCATACACTATTCTCAGAATGACTTGGTTG
AGTACTCACCAGTCACAGAAAAGCATCTTACGGATGGCATGACAGTAAGAGAATTATGCAGTGCTGCCAT
AACCATGAGTGATAACACTGCGGCCAACTTACTTCTGACAACGATCGGAGGACCGAAGGAGCTAACCGCT
TTTTTGCACAACATGGGGGATCATGTAACTCGCCTTGATCGTTGGGAACCGGAGCTGAATGAAGCCATAC
CAAACGACGAGCGTGACACCACGATGCCTGTAGCAATGGCAACAACGTTGCGCAAACTATTAACTGGCGA
ACTACTTACTCTAGCTTCCCGGCAACAATTAATAGACTGGATGGAGGCGGATAAAGTTGCAGGACCACTT
CTGCGCTCGGCCCTTCCGGCTGGCTGGTTTATTGCTGATAAATCTGGAGCCGGTGAGCGTGGGTCTCGCG
GTATCATTGCAGCACTGGGGCCAGATGGTAAGCCCTCCCGTATCGTAGTTATCTACACGACGGGGAGTCA
GGCAACTATGGATGAACGAAATAGACAGATCGCTGAGATAGGTGCCTCACTGATTAAGCATTGGTAACTG
TCAGACCAAGTTTACTCATATATACTTTAGATTGATTTAAAACTTCATTTTTAATTTAAAAGGATCTAGG
TGAAGATCCTTTTTGATAATCTCATGACCAAAATCCCTTAACGTGAGTTTTCGTTCCACTGAGCGTCAGA
CCCCGTAGAAAAGATCAAAGGATCTTCTTGAGATCCTTTTTTTCTGCGCGTAATCTGCTGCTTGCAAACA
AAAAAACCACCGCTACCAGCGGTGGTTTGTTTGCCGGATCAAGAGCTACCAACTCTTTTTCCGAAGGTAA
CTGGCTTCAGCAGAGCGCAGATACCAAATACTGTTCTTCTAGTGTAGCCGTAGTTAGGCCACCACTTCAA
GAACTCTGTAGCACCGCCTACATACCTCGCTCTGCTAATCCTGTTACCAGTGGCTGCTGCCAGTGGCGAT
AAGTCGTGTCTTACCGGGTTGGACTCAAGACGATAGTTACCGGATAAGGCGCAGCGGTCGGGCTGAACGG
GGGGTTCGTGCACACAGCCCAGCTTGGAGCGAACGACCTACACCGAACTGAGATACCTACAGCGTGAGCT
ATGAGAAAGCGCCACGCTTCCCGAAGGGAGAAAGGCGGACAGGTATCCGGTAAGCGGCAGGGTCGGAACA
GGAGAGCGCACGAGGGAGCTTCCAGGGGGAAACGCCTGGTATCTTTATAGTCCTGTCGGGTTTCGCCACC
TCTGACTTGAGCGTCGATTTTTGTGATGCTCGTCAGGGGGGCGGAGCCTATGGAAAAACGCCAGCAACGC
GGCCTTTTTACGGTTCCTGGCCTTTTGCTGGCCTTTTGCTCACATGTTCTTTCCTGCGTTATCCCCTGAT
TCTGTGGATAACCGTATTACCG
Features (pLannotate 1.2.2; 44 found; start..end, strand, type, name):
     62..105     +  terminator     rrnB T1 terminator: Escherichia coli rrnB; transcription terminator T1 from the E. coli rrnB gene
    237..264     +  terminator     rrnB T2 terminator: transcription terminator T2 from the E. coli rrnB gene
    314..413     +  protein_bind   attL1: mutant version of attL; recombination site for the Gateway® LR reaction LR Clonase™
    428..446     +  enhancer       CMV enhancer (fragment): human cytomegalovirus immediate early enhancer
    471..537     +  CDS            small t antigen (fragment): SV40 (simian virus 40) small t antigen
    544..1722    +  promoter       EF-1α promoter: strong constitutive promoter for human elongation factor EF-1α
   1739..1757    +  promoter       T7 promoter: promoter for bacteriophage T7 RNA polymerase
   1814..2533    +  CDS            mEGFP: enhanced GFP with monomerizing A206K mutation (Zacharias et al., 2002) mammalian codon-optimized
   2548..2647    -  protein_bind   attL2: mutant version of attL; recombination site for the Gateway® LR reaction LR Clonase™
   2770..3579    +  CDS            KanR: aminoglycoside phosphotransferase; aph(3')-Ia; confers resistance to kanamycin in bacteria or G418 (Geneticin®) in eukaryotes
   3669..4257    +  rep_origin     ori: high-copy-number ColE1/pMB1/pBR322/pUC origin of replication
   4440..4532    +  CDS            lacI (fragment): lac repressor; lacI; The lac repressor binds to the lac operator to inhibit transcription in E. coli. This inhibition can be relieved by adding lactose or isopropyl-β-D-thiogalactopyranoside (IPTG).
   4545..4566    +  protein_bind   CAP binding site: CAP binding activates transcription in the presence of cAMP. E. coli catabolite activator protein
   4581..4611    +  promoter       lac promoter: promoter for the E. coli lac operon
   4615..4637    +  protein_bind   lac operator (fragment): The lac repressor binds to the lac operator to inhibit transcription in E. coli. This inhibition can be relieved by adding lactose or isopropyl-β-D-thiogalactopyranoside (IPTG). lac repressor encoded by lacI
   4680..4698    +  promoter       T3 promoter: promoter for bacteriophage T3 RNA polymerase
   4726..4952    +  promoter       RSV promoter: Rous sarcoma virus enhancer/promoter
   4953..5133    +  LTR            5' LTR (truncated): truncated 5' long terminal repeat (LTR) from HIV-1
   5180..5305    +  misc_feature   HIV-1 Ψ: packaging signal of human immunodeficiency virus type 1
   5289..5652    +  CDS            HIV-1 gag (fragment): gag protein from human immunodeficiency virus 1; gag
   5798..6031    +  misc_feature   RRE: The Rev response element (RRE) of HIV-1 allows for Rev-dependent mRNA export from the nucleus to the cytoplasm.
   6408..6508    +  CDS            Rev (fragment): human immunodeficiency virus 1 (HIV-1) Rev protein; rev; enhances nuclear export of unspliced and incompletely spliced viral mRNAs
   6527..6643    +  misc_feature   cPPT/CTS: central polypurine tract and central termination sequence of HIV-1
   6677..6701    +  protein_bind   attB1: mutant version of attB; recombination site for the Gateway® BP reaction BP Clonase™
   6716..6734    +  enhancer       CMV enhancer (fragment): human cytomegalovirus immediate early enhancer
   6759..6825    +  CDS            small t antigen (fragment): SV40 (simian virus 40) small t antigen
   6832..8010    +  promoter       EF-1α promoter: strong constitutive promoter for human elongation factor EF-1α
   8027..8045    +  promoter       T7 promoter: promoter for bacteriophage T7 RNA polymerase
   8102..8821    +  CDS            mEGFP: enhanced GFP with monomerizing A206K mutation (Zacharias et al., 2002) mammalian codon-optimized
   8836..8860    -  protein_bind   attB2: mutant version of attB; recombination site for the Gateway® BP reaction BP Clonase™
   8891..9479    +  misc_feature   WPRE: woodchuck hepatitis virus posttranscriptional regulatory element
   9543..9872    +  promoter       SV40 promoter: SV40 enhancer and early promoter
   9920..9967    +  promoter       EM7 promoter: synthetic bacterial promoter&nbsp
   9986..10384   +  CDS            BSD: blasticidin S deaminase; Aspergillus terreus BSD; confers resistance to blasticidin
  10458..10595   +  CDS            nef (fragment): NEF_HV1LA - Experimental evidence at protein level: Swiss-Prot protein existence level 1. Extracellular Nef protein targets CD4(+) T-lymphocytes for apoptosis by interacting with CXCR4 surface receptors. From Human immunodeficiency virus type 1 group M subtype B (isolate Lai) (HIV-1).
  10581..10761   +  LTR            5' LTR (truncated): truncated 5' long terminal repeat (LTR) from HIV-1
  10833..10954   +  polyA_signal   SV40 poly(A) signal: SV40 polyadenylation signal
  10994..11129   +  rep_origin     SV40 ori: SV40 origin of replication
  11150..11168   -  promoter       T7 promoter: promoter for bacteriophage T7 RNA polymerase
  11176..11331   +  CDS            lacZα (fragment): LacZα fragment of β-galactosidase; lacZ fragment
  11336..11764   +  rep_origin     f1 ori (sequence partly withheld): f1 bacteriophage origin of replication; arrow indicates direction of (+) strand synthesis
  11817..11921   +  promoter       AmpR promoter: bla
  11922..12782   +  CDS            AmpR: β-lactamase; bla; confers resistance to ampicillin, carbenicillin, and related antibiotics
  12953..13541   +  rep_origin     ori: high-copy-number ColE1/pMB1/pBR322/pUC origin of replication
