[The description below was written by a language model from this plasmid's Addgene catalogue record and pLannotate feature annotations shown in this document.]
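Description:
BFP dest clone is a third-generation-style HIV-1 lentiviral transfer plasmid for stable delivery of a blue fluorescent protein reporter into mammalian cells. It is catalogued as an empty backbone, although the sequence carries a reporter cassette. It is maintained in E. coli under ampicillin selection (AmpR) with a high-copy ColE1/pUC origin, and it also has an f1 origin. The viral portion has an RSV promoter driving a truncated 5' LTR, followed by the Ψ packaging signal with a gag fragment, the RRE, cPPT/CTS, a WPRE and a truncated 3' LTR with an SV40 poly(A) signal. Inside the provirus, an EF-1α promoter drives a coding sequence that the annotation software labels mEGFP. According to the catalogue entry, this sequence carries a point mutation at residue 66 (H66) that makes it fluoresce as BFP. The cassette lies between Gateway attB1 and attB2 sites. Downstream, an SV40/EM7 promoter pair drives blasticidin S deaminase, which allows selection of transduced cells.

Both sequencing records are the same 13,647 nt circle read from different starting points, and they show an unusual arrangement. The EF-1α–reporter unit appears twice, and the two copies are separated by attL2, a kanamycin resistance gene, a second ColE1 origin, rrnB terminators and attL1. This resembles a Gateway entry-vector backbone retained between the att sites, as in a co-integrate, but the record does not explain it. The depositor states only that discrepancies found by sequencing should not affect function. The associated publication concerns homology-directed genome editing with Cas9 and asymmetric donor DNA, which is consistent with using the integrated BFP as an editing reporter, although the record does not describe the assay.
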