Addgene plasmid #71825: BFP dest clone
Purpose: (Empty Backbone) Lentiviral introduction of BFP reporter (Point mutation H66 in mEGFP results in BFP expression)
Depositing lab: Jacob Corn. Depositing organization: University of California, Berkeley. Publication: Enhancing homology-directed genome editing by catalytically active and inactive CRISPR-Cas9 using asymmetric donor DNA. Richardson CD, Ray GJ, DeWitt MA, Curie GL, Corn JE. Nat Biotechnol. 2016 Jan 20. doi: 10.1038/nbt.3481. PubMed 26789497.
Backbone
  Vector backbone: Lentiviral
  Vector type: Mammalian Expression, Lentiviral
Growth in bacteria
  Bacterial resistance: Ampicillin, 100 μg/mL
  Growth temperature: 37°C
  Growth strain: NEB Stable
  Copy number: Unknown
Terms and licenses: Academic/Nonprofit Terms; Industry Terms: Not Available to Industry
Depositor comments: The depositor states that discrepancies found by Addgene's NGS should not affect plasmid function.
How to cite: BFP dest clone was a gift from Jacob Corn (Addgene plasmid # 71825 ; http://n2t.net/addgene:71825 ; RRID:Addgene_71825)
