>Addgene plasmid #71825 | BFP dest clone | addgene partial sequence | sequence record 134265 | pTYF-5 5'-GTAGACATAATAGCAACAGAC-3'
AAATTTTATCGTCCAGTGTGGTGGAATTCTGCAGATATCAACAAGTTTGTACAAAAAAGCAGGCTCCACC
ATGGGAACCGACATTGATTATTGACTAGGCTTTTGCAAAAAGCTTTGCAAAGATGGATAAAGTTTTAAAC
AGAGAGGAATCTTTGCAGCTAATGGACCTTCTAGGTCTTGAAAGGAGTGGGAATTGGCTCCGGTGCCCGT
CAGTGGGCAGAGCGCACATCGCCCACAGTCCCCGAGAAGTTGGGGGGAGGGGTCGGCAATTGAACCGGTG
CCTAGAGAAGGTGGCGCGGGGTAAACTGGGAAAGTGATGTCGTGTACTGGCTCCGCCTTTTTCCCGAGGG
TGGGGGAGAACCGTATATAAGTGCAGTAGTCGCCGTGAACGTTCTTTTTCGCAACGGGTTTGCCGCCAGA
ACACAGGTAAGTGCCGTGTGTGGTTCCCGCGGGCCTGGCCTCTTTACGGGTTATGGCCCTTGCGTGCCTT
GAATTACTTCCACCTGGCTGCAGTACGTGATTCTTGATCCCGAGCTTCGGGTTGGAAGTGGGTGGGAGAG
TTCGAGGCCTTGCGCTTAAGGAGCCCCTTCGCCTCGTGCTTGAGTTGAGGCCTGGCCTGGGCGCTGGGGC
CGCCGCGTGCGAATCTGGTGGCACCTTCGCGCCTGTCTCGCTGCTTTCGATAAGTCTCTAGCCATTTAAA
ATTTTTGATGACCTGCTGCGACGCTTTTTTTCTGGCAAGATAGTCTTGTAAATGCGGGCCAAGATCTGCA
CACTGGTATTTCGGTT
