>Addgene plasmid #71825 | BFP dest clone | addgene partial sequence | sequence record 134274 | WPRE-R 5'-CATAGCGTAAAAGGAGCAACA-3'
ATCCAGAGGTTGATTGTCGAGCGGCCGCCACTGTGCTGGATATCAACCACTTTGTACAAGAAAGCTGGGT
CTAGATATCTCGAGTTACTTGTACAGCTCGTCCATGCCGAGAGTGATCCCGGCGGCGGTCACGAACTCCA
GCAGGACCATGTGATCGCGCTTCTCGTTGGGGTCTTTGCTCAGCTTGGACTGGGTGCTCAGGTAGTGGTT
GTCGGGCAGCAGCACGGGGCCGTCGCCGATGGGGGTGTTCTGCTGGTAGTGGTCGGCGAGCTGCACGCTG
CCGTCCTCGATGTTGTGGCGGATCTTGAAGTTCACCTTGATGCCGTTCTTCTGCTTGTCGGCCATGATAT
AGACGTTGTGGCTGTTGTAGTTGTACTCCAGCTTGTGCCCCAGGATGTTGCCGTCCTCCTTGAAGTCGAT
GCCCTTCAGCTCGATGCGGTTCACCAGGGTGTCGCCCTCGAACTTCACCTCGGCGCGGGTCTTGTAGTTG
CCGTCGTCCTTGAAGAAGATGGTGCGCTCCTGGACGTAGCCTTCGGGCATGGCGGACTTGAAGAAGTCGT
GCTGCTTCATGTGGTCGGGGTAGCGGCTGAAGCACTGCACGCCATGGGTCAGGGTGGTCACGAGGGTGGG
CCAGGGCACCGGCAGCTTGCCGGTGGTGCAGATGAACTTCAGGGTCAGCTTGCCGTAGGTGGCATCGCCC
TCGCCCTCGCCGGACACGCTGAACTTGTGGCCGTTTACGTCGCCGTCCAGCTCGACCAGGATGGGCACCA
CCCCGGTGAACAGCTCCTCGCCCTTGCTCACCATGGTGGCGGTACC
