>Addgene plasmid #71825 | BFP dest clone | addgene partial sequence | sequence record 146427 | Kan-R 5'-ATCGCGAGCCCATTTATACC-3'
ATCGCGGCCTCGACGTTTCCCGTTGAATATGGCTCATAACACCCCTTGTATTACTGTTTATGTAAGCAGA
CAGTTTTATTGTTCATGATGATATATTTTTATCTTGTGCAATGTAACATCAGAGATTTTGAGACACGGGC
CAGAGCTGCAGCTGGATGGCAAATAATGATTTTATTTTGACTGATAGTGACCTGTTCGTTGCAACAAATT
GATAAGCAATGCTTTCTTATAATGCCAACTTTGTACAAGAAAGCTGGGTCTAGATATCTCGAGTTACTTG
TACAGCTCGTCCATGCCGAGAGTGATCCCGGCGGCGGTCACGAACTCCAGCAGGACCATGTGATCGCGCT
TCTCGTTGGGGTCTTTGCTCAGCTTGGACTGGGTGCTCAGGTAGTGGTTGTCGGGCAGCAGCACGGGGCC
GTCGCCGATGGGGGTGTTCTGCTGGTAGTGGTCGGCGAGCTGCACGCTGCCGTCCTCGATGTTGTGGCGG
ATCTTGAAGTTCACCTTGATGCCGTTCTTCTGCTTGTCGGCCATGATATAGACGTTGTGGCTGTTGTAGT
TGTACTCCAGCTTGTGCCCCAGGATGTTGCCGTCCTCCTTGAAGTCGATGCCCTTCAGCTCGATGCGGTT
CACCAGGGTGTCGCCCTCGAACTTCACCTCGGCGCGGGTCTTGTAGTTGCCGTCGTCCTTGAAGAAGATG
GTGCGCTCCTGGACGTAGCCTTCGGGCATGGCGGACTTGAAGAAGTCGTGCTGCTTCATGTGGTCGGGGT
AGCGGCTGAAGCACTGCACGCCATGGGTCAGGGTGGTCACGAG
