>Addgene plasmid #71825 | BFP dest clone | addgene partial sequence | sequence record 146429 | pENTR-F 5'-CTACAAACTCTTCCTGTTAGTTAG-3'
ATGATTTTATTTTGACTGATAGTGACCTGTTCGTTGCAACAAATTGATAAGCAATGCTTTTTTATAATGC
CAACTTTGTACAAAAAAGCAGGCTCCACCATGGGAACCGACATTGATTATTGACTAGGCTTTTGCAAAAA
GCTTTGCAAAGATGGATAAAGTTTTAAACAGAGAGGAATCTTTGCAGCTAATGGACCTTCTAGGTCTTGA
AAGGAGTGGGAATTGGCTCCGGTGCCCGTCAGTGGGCAGAGCGCACATCGCCCACAGTCCCCGAGAAGTT
GGGGGGAGGGGTCGGCAATTGAACCGGTGCCTAGAGAAGGTGGCGCGGGGTAAACTGGGAAAGTGATGTC
GTGTACTGGCTCCGCCTTTTTCCCGAGGGTGGGGGAGAACCGTATATAAGTGCAGTAGTCGCCGTGAACG
TTCTTTTTCGCAACGGGTTTGCCGCCAGAACACAGGTAAGTGCCGTGTGTGGTTCCCGCGGGCCTGGCCT
CTTTACGGGTTATGGCCCTTGCGTGCCTTGAATTACTTCCACCTGGCTGCAGTACGTGATTCTTGATCCC
GAGCTTCGGGTTGGAAGTGGGTGGGAGAGTTCGAGGCCTTGCGCTTAAGGAGCCCCTTCGCCTCGTGCTT
GAGTTGAGGCCTGGCCTGGGCGCTGGGGCCGCCGCGTGCGAATCTGGTGGCACCTTCGCGCCTGTCTCGC
TGCTTTCGATAAGTCTCTAGCCATTTAAAATTTTTGATGACCTGCTGCGACGCTTTTTTTCTGGCAAGAT
AGTCTTGTAA
